>Addgene plasmid #80234 | non-targeting control gRNA (BRDN0001146467) | depositor full sequence | sequence record 150946 | Full Sequence
CCCGGGTGCAAAGATGGATAAAGTTTTAAACAGAGAGGAATCTTTGCAGCTAATGGACCTTCTAGGTCTT
GAAAGGAGTGGGAATTGGCTCCGGTGCCCGTCAGTGGGCAGAGCGCACATCGCCCACAGTCCCCGAGAAG
TTGGGGGGAGGGGTCGGCAATTGATCCGGTGCCTAGAGAAGGTGGCGCGGGGTAAACTGGGAAAGTGATG
TCGTGTACTGGCTCCGCCTTTTTCCCGAGGGTGGGGGAGAACCGTATATAAGTGCAGTAGTCGCCGTGAA
CGTTCTTTTTCGCAACGGGTTTGCCGCCAGAACACAGGTAAGTGCCGTGTGTGGTTCCCGCGGGCCTGGC
CTCTTTACGGGTTATGGCCCTTGCGTGCCTTGAATTACTTCCACCTGGCTGCAGTACGTGATTCTTGATC
CCGAGCTTCGGGTTGGAAGTGGGTGGGAGAGTTCGAGGCCTTGCGCTTAAGGAGCCCCTTCGCCTCGTGC
TTGAGTTGAGGCCTGGCCTGGGCGCTGGGGCCGCCGCGTGCGAATCTGGTGGCACCTTCGCGCCTGTCTC
GCTGCTTTCGATAAGTCTCTAGCCATTTAAAATTTTTGATGACCTGCTGCGACGCTTTTTTTCTGGCAAG
ATAGTCTTGTAAATGCGGGCCAAGATCTGCACACTGGTATTTCGGTTTTTGGGGCCGCGGGCGGCGACGG
GGCCCGTGCGTCCCAGCGCACATGTTCGGCGAGGCGGGGCCTGCGAGCGCGGCCACCGAGAATCGGACGG
GGGTAGTCTCAAGCTGGCCGGCCTGCTCTGGTGCCTGGCCTCGCGCCGCCGTGTATCGCCCCGCCCTGGG
CGGCAAGGCTGGCCCGGTCGGCACCAGTTGCGTGAGCGGAAAGATGGCCGCTTCCCGGCCCTGCTGCAGG
GAGCTCAAAATGGAGGACGCGGCGCTCGGGAGAGCGGGCGGGTGAGTCACCCACACAAAGGAAAAGGGCC
TTTCCGTCCTCAGCCGTCGCTTCATGTGACTCCACGGAGTACCGGGCGCCGTCCAGGCACCTCGATTAGT
TCTCGAGCTTTTGGAGTACGTCGTCTTTAGGTTGGGGGGAGGGGTTTTATGCGATGGAGTTTCCCCACAC
TGAGTGGGTGGAGACTGAAGTTAGGCCAGCTTGGCACTTGATGTAATTCTCCTTGGAATTTGCCCTTTTT
GAGTTTGGATCTTGGTTCATTCTCAAGCCTCAGACAGTGGTTCAAAGTTTTTTTCTTCCATTTCAGGTGT
CGTGACGTACGGCCACCATGACCGAGTACAAGCCCACGGTGCGCCTCGCCACCCGCGACGACGTCCCCAG
GGCCGTACGCACCCTCGCCGCCGCGTTCGCCGACTACCCCGCCACGCGCCACACCGTCGATCCGGACCGC
CACATCGAGCGGGTCACCGAGCTGCAAGAACTCTTCCTCACGCGCGTCGGGCTCGACATCGGCAAGGTGT
GGGTCGCGGACGACGGCGCCGCCGTGGCGGTCTGGACCACGCCGGAGAGCGTCGAAGCGGGGGCGGTGTT
CGCCGAGATCGGCCCGCGCATGGCCGAGTTGAGCGGTTCCCGGCTGGCCGCGCAGCAACAGATGGAAGGC
CTCCTGGCGCCGCACCGGCCCAAGGAGCCCGCGTGGTTCCTGGCCACCGTCGGAGTCTCGCCCGACCACC
AGGGCAAGGGTCTGGGCAGCGCCGTCGTGCTCCCCGGAGTGGAGGCGGCCGAGCGCGCCGGGGTGCCCGC
CTTCCTGGAGACCTCCGCGCCCCGCAACCTCCCCTTCTACGAGCGGCTCGGCTTCACCGTCACCGCCGAC
GTCGAGGTGCCCGAAGGACCGCGCACCTGGTGCATGACCCGCAAGCCCGGTGCCTGAACGCGTTAAGTCG
ACAATCAACCTCTGGATTACAAAATTTGTGAAAGATTGACTGGTATTCTTAACTATGTTGCTCCTTTTAC
GCTATGTGGATACGCTGCTTTAATGCCTTTGTATCATGCTATTGCTTCCCGTATGGCTTTCATTTTCTCC
TCCTTGTATAAATCCTGGTTGCTGTCTCTTTATGAGGAGTTGTGGCCCGTTGTCAGGCAACGTGGCGTGG
TGTGCACTGTGTTTGCTGACGCAACCCCCACTGGTTGGGGCATTGCCACCACCTGTCAGCTCCTTTCCGG
GACTTTCGCTTTCCCCCTCCCTATTGCCACGGCGGAACTCATCGCCGCCTGCCTTGCCCGCTGCTGGACA
GGGGCTCGGCTGTTGGGCACTGACAATTCCGTGGTGTTGTCGGGGAAATCATCGTCCTTTCCTTGGCTGC
TCGCCTGTGTTGCCACCTGGATTCTGCGCGGGACGTCCTTCTGCTACGTCCCTTCGGCCCTCAATCCAGC
GGACCTTCCTTCCCGCGGCCTGCTGCCGGCTCTGCGGCCTCTTCCGCGTCTTCGCCTTCGCCCTCAGACG
AGTCGGATCTCCCTTTGGGCCGCCTCCCCGCGTCGACTTTAAGACCAATGACTTACAAGGCAGCTGTAGA
TCTTAGCCACTTTTTAAAAGAAAAGGGGGGACTGGAAGGGCTAATTCACTCCCAACGAAGACAAGATCTG
CTTTTTGCTTGTACTGGGTCTCTCTGGTTAGACCAGATCTGAGCCTGGGAGCTCTCTGGCTAACTAGGGA
ACCCACTGCTTAAGCCTCAATAAAGCTTGCCTTGAGTGCTTCAAGTAGTGTGTGCCCGTCTGTTGTGTGA
CTCTGGTAACTAGAGATCCCTCAGACCCTTTTAGTCAGTGTGGAAAATCTCTAGCAGTACGTATAGTAGT
TCATGTCATCTTATTATTCAGTATTTATAACTTGCAAAGAAATGAATATCAGAGAGTGAGAGGAACTTGT
TTATTGCAGCTTATAATGGTTACAAATAAAGCAATAGCATCACAAATTTCACAAATAAAGCATTTTTTTC
ACTGCATTCTAGTTGTGGTTTGTCCAAACTCATCAATGTATCTTATCATGTCTGGCTCTAGCTATCCCGC
CCCTAACTCCGCCCATCCCGCCCCTAACTCCGCCCAGTTCCGCCCATTCTCCGCCCCATGGCTGACTAAT
TTTTTTTATTTATGCAGAGGCCGAGGCCGCCTCGGCCTCTGAGCTATTCCAGAAGTAGTGAGGAGGCTTT
TTTGGAGGCCTAGGGACGTACCCAATTCGCCCTATAGTGAGTCGTATTACGCGCGCTCACTGGCCGTCGT
TTTACAACGTCGTGACTGGGAAAACCCTGGCGTTACCCAACTTAATCGCCTTGCAGCACATCCCCCTTTC
GCCAGCTGGCGTAATAGCGAAGAGGCCCGCACCGATCGCCCTTCCCAACAGTTGCGCAGCCTGAATGGCG
AATGGG
[124 nt withheld, positions 3367-3490]
C
[91 nt withheld, positions 3492-3582]
A
[49 nt withheld, positions 3584-3632]
CCTTTGACGTTGGAGTCCACGTTCTTT
[37 nt withheld, positions 3660-3696]
ACCCTATCTCGGTCTATTCTTTTGATTTATAAGGGATTTTGCCGATTTCGGCCTATTGGTTAAAAAATGA
GCTGATTTAACAAAAATTTAACGCGAATTTTAACAAAATATTAACGCTTACAATTTAGGTGGCACTTTTC
GGGGAAATGTGCGCGGAACCCCTATTTGTTTATTTTTCTAAATACATTCAAATATGTATCCGCTCATGAG
ACAATAACCCTGATAAATGCTTCAATAATATTGAAAAAGGAAGAGTATGAGTATTCAACATTTCCGTGTC
GCCCTTATTCCCTTTTTTGCGGCATTTTGCCTTCCTGTTTTTGCTCACCCAGAAACGCTGGTGAAAGTAA
AAGATGCTGAAGATCAGTTGGGTGCACGAGTGGGTTACATCGAACTGGATCTCAACAGCGGTAAGATCCT
TGAGAGTTTTCGCCCCGAAGAACGTTTTCCAATGATGAGCACTTTTAAAGTTCTGCTATGTGGCGCGGTA
TTATCCCGTATTGACGCCGGGCAAGAGCAACTCGGTCGCCGCATACACTATTCTCAGAATGACTTGGTTG
AGTACTCACCAGTCACAGAAAAGCATCTTACGGATGGCATGACAGTAAGAGAATTATGCAGTGCTGCCAT
AACCATGAGTGATAACACTGCGGCCAACTTACTTCTGACAACGATCGGAGGACCGAAGGAGCTAACCGCT
TTTTTGCACAACATGGGGGATCATGTAACTCGCCTTGATCGTTGGGAACCGGAGCTGAATGAAGCCATAC
CAAACGACGAGCGTGACACCACGATGCCTGTAGCAATGGCAACAACGTTGCGCAAACTATTAACTGGCGA
ACTACTTACTCTAGCTTCCCGGCAACAATTAATAGACTGGATGGAGGCGGATAAAGTTGCAGGACCACTT
CTGCGCTCGGCCCTTCCGGCTGGCTGGTTTATTGCTGATAAATCTGGAGCCGGTGAGCGTGGGTCTCGCG
GTATCATTGCAGCACTGGGGCCAGATGGTAAGCCCTCCCGTATCGTAGTTATCTACACGACGGGGAGTCA
GGCAACTATGGATGAACGAAATAGACAGATCGCTGAGATAGGTGCCTCACTGATTAAGCATTGGTAACTG
TCAGACCAAGTTTACTCATATATACTTTAGATTGATTTAAAACTTCATTTTTAATTTAAAAGGATCTAGG
TGAAGATCCTTTTTGATAATCTCATGACCAAAATCCCTTAACGTGAGTTTTCGTTCCACTGAGCGTCAGA
CCCCGTAGAAAAGATCAAAGGATCTTCTTGAGATCCTTTTTTTCTGCGCGTAATCTGCTGCTTGCAAACA
AAAAAACCACCGCTACCAGCGGTGGTTTGTTTGCCGGATCAAGAGCTACCAACTCTTTTTCCGAAGGTAA
CTGGCTTCAGCAGAGCGCAGATACCAAATACTGTTCTTCTAGTGTAGCCGTAGTTAGGCCACCACTTCAA
GAACTCTGTAGCACCGCCTACATACCTCGCTCTGCTAATCCTGTTACCAGTGGCTGCTGCCAGTGGCGAT
AAGTCGTGTCTTACCGGGTTGGACTCAAGACGATAGTTACCGGATAAGGCGCAGCGGTCGGGCTGAACGG
GGGGTTCGTGCACACAGCCCAGCTTGGAGCGAACGACCTACACCGAACTGAGATACCTACAGCGTGAGCT
ATGAGAAAGCGCCACGCTTCCCGAAGGGAGAAAGGCGGACAGGTATCCGGTAAGCGGCAGGGTCGGAACA
GGAGAGCGCACGAGGGAGCTTCCAGGGGGAAACGCCTGGTATCTTTATAGTCCTGTCGGGTTTCGCCACC
TCTGACTTGAGCGTCGATTTTTGTGATGCTCGTCAGGGGGGCGGAGCCTATGGAAAAACGCCAGCAACGC
GGCCTTTTTACGGTTCCTGGCCTTTTGCTGGCCTTTTGCTCACATGTTCTTTCCTGCGTTATCCCCTGAT
TCTGTGGATAACCGTATTACCGCCTTTGAGTGAGCTGATACCGCTCGCCGCAGCCGAACGACCGAGCGCA
GCGAGTCAGTGAGCGAGGAAGCGGAAGAGCGCCCAATACGCAAACCGCCTCTCCCCGCGCGTTGGCCGAT
TCATTAATGCAGCTGGCACGACAGGTTTCCCGACTGGAAAGCGGGCAGTGAGCGCAACGCAATTAATGTG
AGTTAGCTCACTCATTAGGCACCCCAGGCTTTACACTTTATGCTTCCGGCTCGTATGTTGTGTGGAATTG
TGAGCGGATAACAATTTCACACAGGAAACAGCTATGACCATGATTACGCCAAGCGCGCAATTAACCCTCA
CTAAAGGGAACAAAAGCTGGAGCTGCAAGCTTAATGTAGTCTTATGCAATACTCTTGTAGTCTTGCAACA
TGGTAACGATGAGTTAGCAACATGCCTTACAAGGAGAGAAAAAGCACCGTGCATGCCGATTGGTGGAAGT
AAGGTGGTACGATCGTGCCTTATTAGGAAGGCAACAGACGGGTCTGACATGGATTGGACGAACCACTGAA
TTGCCGCATTGCAGAGATATTGTATTTAAGTGCCTAGCTCGATACATAAACGGGTCTCTCTGGTTAGACC
AGATCTGAGCCTGGGAGCTCTCTGGCTAACTAGGGAACCCACTGCTTAAGCCTCAATAAAGCTTGCCTTG
AGTGCTTCAAGTAGTGTGTGCCCGTCTGTTGTGTGACTCTGGTAACTAGAGATCCCTCAGACCCTTTTAG
TCAGTGTGGAAAATCTCTAGCAGTGGCGCCCGAACAGGGACTTGAAAGCGAAAGGGAAACCAGAGGAGCT
CTCTCGACGCAGGACTCGGCTTGCTGAAGCGCGCACGGCAAGAGGCGAGGGGCGGCGACTGGTGAGTACG
CCAAAAATTTTGACTAGCGGAGGCTAGAAGGAGAGAGATGGGTGCGAGAGCGTCAGTATTAAGCGGGGGA
GAATTAGATCGCGATGGGAAAAAATTCGGTTAAGGCCAGGGGGAAAGAAAAAATATAAATTAAAACATAT
AGTATGGGCAAGCAGGGAGCTAGAACGATTCGCAGTTAATCCTGGCCTGTTAGAAACATCAGAAGGCTGT
AGACAAATACTGGGACAGCTACAACCATCCCTTCAGACAGGATCAGAAGAACTTAGATCATTATATAATA
CAGTAGCAACCCTCTATTGTGTGCATCAAAGGATAGAGATAAAAGACACCAAGGAAGCTTTAGACAAGAT
AGAGGAAGAGCAAAACAAAAGTAAGACCACCGCACAGCAAGCGGCCGCTGATCTTCAGACCTGGAGGAGG
AGATATGAGGGACAATTGGAGAAGTGAATTATATAAATATAAAGTAGTAAAAATTGAACCATTAGGAGTA
GCACCCACCAAGGCAAAGAGAAGAGTGGTGCAGAGAGAAAAAAGAGCAGTGGGAATAGGAGCTTTGTTCC
TTGGGTTCTTGGGAGCAGCAGGAAGCACTATGGGCGCAGCGTCAATGACGCTGACGGTACAGGCCAGACA
ATTATTGTCTGGTATAGTGCAGCAGCAGAACAATTTGCTGAGGGCTATTGAGGCGCAACAGCATCTGTTG
CAACTCACAGTCTGGGGCATCAAGCAGCTCCAGGCAAGAATCCTGGCTGTGGAAAGATACCTAAAGGATC
AACAGCTCCTGGGGATTTGGGGTTGCTCTGGAAAACTCATTTGCACCACTGCTGTGCCTTGGAATGCTAG
TTGGAGTAATAAATCTCTGGAACAGATTTGGAATCACACGACCTGGATGGAGTGGGACAGAGAAATTAAC
AATTACACAAGCTTAATACACTCCTTAATTGAAGAATCGCAAAACCAGCAAGAAAAGAATGAACAAGAAT
TATTGGAATTAGATAAATGGGCAAGTTTGTGGAATTGGTTTAACATAACAAATTGGCTGTGGTATATAAA
ATTATTCATAATGATAGTAGGAGGCTTGGTAGGTTTAAGAATAGTTTTTGCTGTACTTTCTATAGTGAAT
AGAGTTAGGCAGGGATATTCACCATTATCGTTTCAGACCCACCTCCCAACCCCGAGGGGACCCAGAGAGG
GCCTATTTCCCATGATTCCTTCATATTTGCATATACGATACAAGGCTGTTAGAGAGATAATTAGAATTAA
TTTGACTGTAAACACAAAGATATTAGTACAAAATACGTGACGTAGAAAGTAATAATTTCTTGGGTAGTTT
GCAGTTTTAAAATTATGTTTTAAAATGGACTATCATATGCTTACCGTAACTTGAAAGTATTTCGATTTCT
TGGCTTTATATATCTTGTGGAAAGGACGAAACACCGCCAGTGCCCTTTTGTCGCAAGTTTTAGAGCTAGA
AATAGCAAGTTAAAATAAGGCTAGTCCGTTATCAACTTGAAAAAGTGGCACCGAGTCGGTGCTTTTTTAA
GCTTGGCGTAACTAGATCTTGAGACAAATGGCAGTATTCATCCACAATTTTAAAAGAAAAGGGGGGATTG
GGGGGTACAGTGCAGGGGAAAGAATAGTAGACATAATAGCAACAGACATACAAACTAAAGAATTACAAAA
ACAAATTACAAAAATTCAAAATTTTCGGGTTTATTACAGGGACAGCAGAGATCCACTTTGGCGCCGGCTC
GAGGGGG
Features (pLannotate 1.2.2; 29 found; start..end, strand, type, name):
     14..80      +  CDS            small t antigen (fragment): SV40 (simian virus 40) small t antigen
    106..317     +  promoter       EF-1α core promoter: core promoter for human elongation factor EF-1α
    318..1256    +  intron         EF-1α intron A: intron upstream of the start codon of human EF-1α
   1278..1877    +  CDS            PuroR (fragment): puromycin N-acetyltransferase; pac from Streptomyces; confers resistance to puromycin
   1893..2481    +  misc_feature   WPRE: woodchuck hepatitis virus posttranscriptional regulatory element
   2532..2551    +  misc_feature   cPPT/CTS (fragment): central polypurine tract and central termination sequence of HIV-1
   2553..2786    +  LTR            3' LTR (ΔU3): self-inactivating 3' long terminal repeat (LTR) from HIV-1
   2864..2985    +  polyA_signal   SV40 poly(A) signal: SV40 polyadenylation signal
   3025..3160    +  rep_origin     SV40 ori: SV40 origin of replication
   3181..3199    -  promoter       T7 promoter: promoter for bacteriophage T7 RNA polymerase
   3207..3362    +  CDS            lacZα (fragment): LacZα fragment of β-galactosidase; lacZ fragment
   3367..3795    +  rep_origin     f1 ori (sequence partly withheld): f1 bacteriophage origin of replication; arrow indicates direction of (+) strand synthesis
   3848..3952    +  promoter       AmpR promoter: bla
   3953..4813    +  CDS            AmpR: β-lactamase; bla; confers resistance to ampicillin, carbenicillin, and related antibiotics
   4984..5572    +  rep_origin     ori: high-copy-number ColE1/pMB1/pBR322/pUC origin of replication
   5755..5847    +  CDS            lacI (fragment): lac repressor; lacI; The lac repressor binds to the lac operator to inhibit transcription in E. coli. This inhibition can be relieved by adding lactose or isopropyl-β-D-thiogalactopyranoside (IPTG).
   5860..5881    +  protein_bind   CAP binding site: CAP binding activates transcription in the presence of cAMP. E. coli catabolite activator protein
   5896..5926    +  promoter       lac promoter: promoter for the E. coli lac operon
   5934..5950    +  protein_bind   lac operator: The lac repressor binds to the lac operator to inhibit transcription in E. coli. This inhibition can be relieved by adding lactose or isopropyl-β-D-thiogalactopyranoside (IPTG). lac repressor encoded by lacI
   5995..6013    +  promoter       T3 promoter: promoter for bacteriophage T3 RNA polymerase
   6041..6267    +  promoter       RSV promoter: Rous sarcoma virus enhancer/promoter
   6268..6448    +  LTR            5' LTR (truncated): truncated 5' long terminal repeat (LTR) from HIV-1
   6495..6620    +  misc_feature   HIV-1 Ψ: packaging signal of human immunodeficiency virus type 1
   6604..6967    +  CDS            HIV-1 gag (fragment): gag protein from human immunodeficiency virus 1; gag
   7113..7346    +  misc_feature   RRE: The Rev response element (RRE) of HIV-1 allows for Rev-dependent mRNA export from the nucleus to the cytoplasm.
   7723..7749    +  CDS            Rev (fragment): human immunodeficiency virus 1 (HIV-1) Rev protein; rev; enhances nuclear export of unspliced and incompletely spliced viral mRNAs
   7753..7993    +  promoter       U6 promoter: RNA polymerase III promoter for human U6 snRNA
   8023..8098    +  misc_RNA       gRNA scaffold: guide RNA scaffold for the Streptococcus pyogenes CRISPR/Cas9 system
   8154..8271    +  misc_feature   cPPT/CTS: central polypurine tract and central termination sequence of HIV-1
