[The description below was written by a language model from this plasmid's Addgene catalogue record and pLannotate feature annotations shown in this document.]
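Description:
The non-targeting control gRNA (BRDN0001146467) plasmid is a third-generation lentiviral guide RNA vector built on the lentiGuide-Puro backbone, about 8.3 kb in the depositor's full sequence. It is propagated in E. coli as a high-copy plasmid through a ColE1/pUC-type origin with ampicillin selection from the β-lactamase gene. The backbone also carries an f1 origin, an SV40 origin and poly(A) signal, and remnants of lac and T7/T3 cloning-vector sequences.

The lentiviral portion begins with an RSV promoter fused to a truncated HIV-1 5' LTR, which makes genomic RNA production in packaging cells Tat-independent. The Ψ packaging signal, a partial gag region and the Rev response element follow. Within the transfer cassette, a human U6 RNA polymerase III promoter drives a 20-nucleotide spacer joined to the Streptococcus pyogenes Cas9 guide scaffold. A cPPT/CTS element, which aids nuclear import of the viral genome, lies downstream. The EF-1α core promoter with its intron A then expresses puromycin N-acetyltransferase so that transduced mammalian cells can be selected, and a WPRE enhances transcript expression. The cassette ends in a U3-deleted, self-inactivating 3' LTR. No Cas9 coding sequence is annotated, so the nuclease must be provided separately, for example from a Cas9-expressing cell line.

The record lists the guide as a non-targeting control with human as the species. It therefore serves as a negative control alongside gene-targeting guides in human-cell CRISPR-Cas9 knockout experiments, accounting for the effects of transduction, selection and guide expression. It was deposited in connection with work on optimising sgRNA design for activity and reduced off-target effects.
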