Addgene plasmid #80234: non-targeting control gRNA (BRDN0001146467)
Purpose: 3rd generation lentiviral gRNA plasmid, non-targeting control gRNA
Depositing lab: John Doench & David Root. Depositing organization: Broad Institute. Publication: Optimized sgRNA design to maximize activity and minimize off-target effects of CRISPR-Cas9. Doench JG, Fusi N, Sullender M, Hegde M, Vaimberg EW, Donovan KF, Smith I, Tothova Z, Wilen C, Orchard R, Virgin HW, Listgarten J, Root DE. Nat Biotechnol. 2016 Jan 18. doi: 10.1038/nbt.3437. PubMed 26780180.
Backbone
  Vector backbone: lentiGuide-Puro
  Backbone manufacturer: Zhang Lab (Addgene plasmid # 52963)
  Vector type: Mammalian Expression, Lentiviral, CRISPR
  Selectable markers: Puromycin
Growth in bacteria
  Bacterial resistance: Ampicillin, 100 μg/mL
  Growth temperature: 37°C
  Growth strain: DH5alpha
  Copy number: High Copy
Gene/Insert
  Gene/Insert name: Non-targeting control gRNA
  gRNA/shRNA sequence: CCAGTGCCCTTTTGTCGCAA
  Species: H. sapiens (human)
  Promoter: hU6
  Cloning method: Unknown
  Sequencing primers: 5′ U6-F; 3′ pS2-R
Terms and licenses: Academic/Nonprofit Terms; Industry Terms: Not Available to Industry
How to cite: non-targeting control gRNA (BRDN0001146467) was a gift from John Doench & David Root (Addgene plasmid # 80234 ; http://n2t.net/addgene:80234 ; RRID:Addgene_80234)
