>Addgene plasmid #80234 | non-targeting control gRNA (BRDN0001146467) | depositor partial sequence | sequence record 150947 | Target Sequence
CCAGTGCCCTTTTGTCGCAA
