>Addgene plasmid #80234 | non-targeting control gRNA (BRDN0001146467) | addgene partial sequence | sequence record 189138 | hU6-F
CGCTAGAAAGTAATAATTTCNTGGGNAGTTTGCAGCTTTTAAAATTATGTTTTAAAATGGACTATCATAT
GCTTACCGCTAACTTGAAAGTATTTCGATTTCTTGGCTTTATATATCTTGTGGANAGGACGAAACACCGC
CAGTGCCCTTTTGTCGCAAGTTTTATAGCTNGAAATAGCAAGTTAAAATAAGGCNAGTCCGTTATCAACT
TGAAAAAGTGGCACCGAGTCGGTGCTTTTTTAAGCTTGGCGTANCTAGATCTTGAGACAAATGGNAGTAT
TCATCCACNATTTTAAAANAAAAGGGGGGATTGGGGGGTACAGTGCAGGGGAAAGAATAGTAGACATAAT
ANCAACAGACATACNAACTAANGAATTACNANAACAANTTACAAAAATTCAANATTTTCGGGTTTATTAC
AGGGACAGCAGAGATCCACTTTGNCGCCGGCTCGAGGGGGCCCGGGTGCAAAGATGGATAAAGTTTTAAN
CAGACAGGAATCTTTGCAGCNAATGGACCTTCTAGGTCTTGAAAGGAGTGGGAATTGGCTCCNGNGCCCG
TCNGTGGGCA
